>Addgene plasmid #30131 | Tet-O-FUW-Olig2 | addgene full sequence | sequence record 205856 | Addgene NGS Result
AGGGTTAGGCGTTTTGCGCTGCTTCGCGATGTACGGGCCAGATATACGCGTTGACATTGATTATTGACTA
GTTATTAATAGTAATCAATTACGGGGTCATTAGTTCATAGCCCATATATGGAGTTCCGCGTTACATAACT
TACGGTAAATGGCCCGCCTGGCTGACCGCCCAACGACCCCCGCCCATTGACGTCAATAATGACGTATGTT
CCCATAGTAACGCCAATAGGGACTTTCCATTGACGTCAATGGGTGGAGTATTTACGGTAAACTGCCCACT
TGGCAGTACATCAAGTGTATCATATGCCAAGTACGCCCCCTATTGACGTCAATGACGGTAAATGGCCCGC
CTGGCATTATGCCCAGTACATGACCTTATGGGACTTTCCTACTTGGCAGTACATCTACGTATTAGTCATC
GCTATTACCATGGTGATGCGGTTTTGGCAGTACATCAATGGGCGTGGATAGCGGTTTGACTCACGGGGAT
TTCCAAGTCTCCACCCCATTGACGTCAATGGGAGTTTGTTTTGGCACCAAAATCAACGGGACTTTCCAAA
ATGTCGTAACAACTCCGCCCCATTGACGCAAATGGGCGGTAGGCGTGTACGGTGGGAGGTCTATATAAGC
AGCGCGTTTTGCCTGTACTGGGTCTCTCTGGTTAGACCAGATCTGAGCCTGGGAGCTCTCTGGCTAACTA
GGGAACCCACTGCTTAAGCCTCAATAAAGCTTGCCTTGAGTGCTTCAAGTAGTGTGTGCCCGTCTGTTGT
GTGACTCTGGTAACTAGAGATCCCTCAGACCCTTTTAGTCAGTGTGGAAAATCTCTAGCAGTGGCGCCCG
AACAGGGACTTGAAAGCGAAAGGGAAACCAGAGGAGCTCTCTCGACGCAGGACTCGGCTTGCTGAAGCGC
GCACGGCAAGAGGCGAGGGGCGGCGACTGGTGAGTACGCCAAAAATTTTGACTAGCGGAGGCTAGAAGGA
GAGAGATGGGTGCGAGAGCGTCAGTATTAAGCGGGGGAGAATTAGATCGCGATGGGAAAAAATTCGGTTA
AGGCCAGGGGGAAAGAAAAAATATAAATTAAAACATATAGTATGGGCAAGCAGGGAGCTAGAACGATTCG
CAGTTAATCCTGGCCTGTTAGAAACATCAGAAGGCTGTAGACAAATACTGGGACAGCTACAACCATCCCT
TCAGACAGGATCAGAAGAACTTAGATCATTATATAATACAGTAGCAACCCTCTATTGTGTGCATCAAAGG
ATAGAGATAAAAGACACCAAGGAAGCTTTAGACAAGATAGAGGAAGAGCAAAACAAAAGTAAGACCACCG
CACAGCAAGCGGCCGCTGATCTTCAGACCTGGAGGAGGAGATATGAGGGACAATTGGAGAAGTGAATTAT
ATAAATATAAAGTAGTAAAAATTGAACCATTAGGAGTAGCACCCACCAAGGCAAAGAGAAGAGTGGTGCA
GAGAGAAAAAAGAGCAGTGGGAATAGGAGCTTTGTTCCTTGGGTTCTTGGGAGCAGCAGGAAGCACTATG
GGCGCAGCGTCAATGACGCTGACGGTACAGGCCAGACAATTATTGTCTGGTATAGTGCAGCAGCAGAACA
ATTTGCTGAGGGCTATTGAGGCGCAACAGCATCTGTTGCAACTCACAGTCTGGGGCATCAAGCAGCTCCA
GGCAAGAATCCTGGCTGTGGAAAGATACCTAAAGGATCAACAGCTCCTGGGGATTTGGGGTTGCTCTGGA
AAACTCATTTGCACCACTGCTGTGCCTTGGAATGCTAGTTGGAGTAATAAATCTCTGGAACAGATTTGGA
ATCACACGACCTGGATGGAGTGGGACAGAGAAATTAACAATTACACAAGCTTAATACACTCCTTAATTGA
AGAATCGCAAAACCAGCAAGAAAAGAATGAACAAGAATTATTGGAATTAGATAAATGGGCAAGTTTGTGG
AATTGGTTTAACATAACAAATTGGCTGTGGTATATAAAATTATTCATAATGATAGTAGGAGGCTTGGTAG
GTTTAAGAATAGTTTTTGCTGTACTTTCTATAGTGAATAGAGTTAGGCAGGGATATTCACCATTATCGTT
TCAGACCCACCTCCCAACCCCGAGGGGACCCGACAGGCCCGAAGGAATAGAAGAAGAAGGTGGAGAGAGA
GACAGAGACAGATCCATTCGATTAGTGAACGGATCGGCACTGCGTGCGCCAATTCTGCAGACAAATGGCA
GTATTCATCCACAATTTTAAAAGAAAAGGGGGGATTGGGGGGTACAGTGCAGGGGAAAGAATAGTAGACA
TAATAGCAACAGACATACAAACTAAAGAATTACAAAAACAAATTACAAAAATTCAAAATTTTCGGGTTTA
TTACAGGGACAGCAGAGATCCAGTTTGGTTAGATCTCGAGTTTACCACTCCCTATCAGTGATAGAGAAAA
GTGAAAGTCGAGTTTACCACTCCCTATCAGTGATAGAGAAAAGTGAAAGTCGAGTTTACCACTCCCTATC
AGTGATAGAGAAAAGTGAAAGTCGAGTTTACCACTCCCTATCAGTGATAGAGAAAAGTGAAAGTCGAGTT
TACCACTCCCTATCAGTGATAGAGAAAAGTGAAAGTCGAGTTTACCACTCCCTATCAGTGATAGAGAAAA
GTGAAAGTCGAGCTCGGTACCCGGGTCGAGGTAGGCGTGTACGGTGGGAGGCCTATATAAGCAGAGCTCG
TTTAGTGAACCGTCAGATCGCCTGGAGACGCCATCCACGCTGTTTTGACCTCCATAGAAGACACCGGGAC
CGATCCAGCCTCCGCGGCCCCGAATTCGCTAGCCACCATGGACTCGGACGCCAGCCTGGTGTCTAGTCGC
CCATCGTCCCCAGAACCCGATGATCTTTTTCTGCCCGCCCGGAGCAAGGGGGGAAGCAGCAGCGGCTTCA
CAGGAGGGACTGTGTCCTCGTCCACGCCGAGCGACTGCCCGCCAGAGCTGAGCTCCGAGCTACGAGGGGC
CATGGGCGCGTCAGGCGCGCATCCCGGGGACAAACTGGGCGGCGGTGGCTTCAAGTCATCTTCCTCCAGC
ACCTCCTCGTCCACGTCCTCGGCGGCCACGTCTTCCACCAAGAAAGACAAGAAGCAGATGACTGAGCCCG
AGCTGCAGCAGCTGCGCCTGAAGATCAACAGCCGCGAACGCAAGCGCATGCACGACCTCAACATCGCCAT
GGACGGCCTGCGGGAGGTCATGCCTTACGCGCACGGGCCGTCGGTGCGCAAGCTCTCCAAGATCGCCACG
CTGCTGCTGGCGCGAAACTACATCCTCATGCTCACCAACTCGCTGGAGGAGATGAAGCGACTGGTGAGCG
AGATCTACGGGGGTCACCACGCCGGCTTCCACCCATCGGCCTGTGGCGGGCTGGCACACTCGGCGCCTCT
ACCCACCGCCACGGCGCACCCCGCGGCCGCCGCGCACGCCGCGCACCACCCGGCCGTGCACCACCCCATC
CTCCCTCCCGCAGCCGCCGCCGCCGCCGCAGCCGCCGCCGCCGCAGCGGTGTCCAGCGCCTCTCTACCGG
GCTCCGGGCTGTCCTCGGTCGGATCCATCCGGCCTCCGCACGGCCTGCTCAAGTCACCGTCGGCAGCCGC
AGCCGCCCCTCTCGGAGGCGGGGGTGGAGGCAGCGGTGGCAGCGGTGGCTTCCAGCACTGGGGCGGCATG
CCGTGCCCCTGCAGCATGTGCCAGGTGCCGCCGCCGCACCACCACGTGTCGGCTATGGGCGCCGGCACCT
TGCCGCGCCTCACCTCCGACGCCAAGTGAGAATTCGATATCAAGCTTATCGATAATCAACCTCTGGATTA
CAAAATTTGTGAAAGATTGACTGGTATTCTTAACTATGTTGCTCCTTTTACGCTATGTGGATACGCTGCT
TTAATGCCTTTGTATCATGCTATTGCTTCCCGTATGGCTTTCATTTTCTCCTCCTTGTATAAATCCTGGT
TGCTGTCTCTTTATGAGGAGTTGTGGCCCGTTGTCAGGCAACGTGGCGTGGTGTGCACTGTGTTTGCTGA
CGCAACCCCCACTGGTTGGGGCATTGCCACCACCTGTCAGCTCCTTTCCGGGACTTTCGCTTTCCCCCTC
CCTATTGCCACGGCGGAACTCATCGCCGCCTGCCTTGCCCGCTGCTGGACAGGGGCTCGGCTGTTGGGCA
CTGACAATTCCGTGGTGTTGTCGGGGAAATCATCGTCCTTTCCTTGGCTGCTCGCCTGTGTTGCCACCTG
GATTCTGCGCGGGACGTCCTTCTGCTACGTCCCTTCGGCCCTCAATCCAGCGGACCTTCCTTCCCGCGGC
CTGCTGCCGGCTCTGCGGCCTCTTCCGCGTCTTCGCCTTCGCCCTCAGACGAGTCGGATCTCCCTTTGGG
CCGCCTCCCCGCATCGATACCGTCGACCTCGAGACCTAGAAAAACATGGAGCAATCACAAGTAGCAATAC
AGCAGCTACCAATGCTGATTGTGCCTGGCTAGAAGCACAAGAGGAGGAGGAGGTGGGTTTTCCAGTCACA
CCTCAGGTACCTTTAAGACCAATGACTTACAAGGCAGCTGTAGATCTTAGCCACTTTTTAAAAGAAAAGG
GGGGACTGGAAGGGCTAATTCACTCCCAACGAAGACAAGATATCCTTGATCTGTGGATCTACCACACACA
AGGCTACTTCCCTGATTGGCAGAACTACACACCAGGGCCAGGGATCAGATATCCACTGACCTTTGGATGG
TGCTACAAGCTAGTACCAGTTGAGCAAGAGAAGGTAGAAGAAGCCAATGAAGGAGAGAACACCCGCTTGT
TACACCCTGTGAGCCTGCATGGGATGGATGACCCGGAGAGAGAAGTATTAGAGTGGAGGTTTGACAGCCG
CCTAGCATTTCATCACATGGCCCGAGAGCTGCATCCGGACTGTACTGGGTCTCTCTGGTTAGACCAGATC
TGAGCCTGGGAGCTCTCTGGCTAACTAGGGAACCCACTGCTTAAGCCTCAATAAAGCTTGCCTTGAGTGC
TTCAAGTAGTGTGTGCCCGTCTGTTGTGTGACTCTGGTAACTAGAGATCCCTCAGACCCTTTTAGTCAGT
GTGGAAAATCTCTAGCAGGGCCCGTTTAAACCCGCTGATCAGCCTCGACTGTGCCTTCTAGTTGCCAGCC
ATCTGTTGTTTGCCCCTCCCCCGTGCCTTCCTTGACCCTGGAAGGTGCCACTCCCACTGTCCTTTCCTAA
TAAAATGAGGAAATTGCATCGCATTGTCTGAGTAGGTGTCATTCTATTCTGGGGGGTGGGGTGGGGCAGG
ACAGCAAGGGGGAGGATTGGGAAGACAATAGCAGGCATGCTGGGGATGCGGTGGGCTCTATGGCTTCTGA
GGCGGAAAGAACCAGCTGGGGCTCTAGGGGGTATCCCC
[124 nt withheld, positions 5429-5552]
C
[91 nt withheld, positions 5554-5644]
A
[49 nt withheld, positions 5646-5694]
CCTTTGACGTTGGAGTCCACGTTCTTT
[37 nt withheld, positions 5722-5758]
ACCCTATCTCGGTCTATTCTTTTGATTTATAAGGGATTTTGCCGATTTCGGCCTATTGGTTAAAAAATGA
GCTGATTTAACAAAAATTTAACGCGAATTAATTCTGTGGAATGTGTGTCAGTTAGGGTGTGGAAAGTCCC
CAGGCTCCCCAGCAGGCAGAAGTATGCAAAGCATGCATCTCAATTAGTCAGCAACCAGGTGTGGAAAGTC
CCCAGGCTCCCCAGCAGGCAGAAGTATGCAAAGCATGCATCTCAATTAGTCAGCAACCATAGTCCCGCCC
CTAACTCCGCCCATCCCGCCCCTAACTCCGCCCAGTTCCGCCCATTCTCCGCCCCATGGCTGACTAATTT
TTTTTATTTATGCAGAGGCCGAGGCCGCCTCTGCCTCTGAGCTATTCCAGAAGTAGTGAGGAGGCTTTTT
TGGAGGCCTAGGCTTTTGCAAAAAGCTCCCGGGAGCTTGTATATCCATTTTCGGATCTGATCAGCACGTG
TTGACAATTAATCATCGGCATAGTATATCGGCATAGTATAATACGACAAGGTGAGGAACTAAACCATGGC
CAAGTTGACCAGTGCCGTTCCGGTGCTCACCGCGCGCGACGTCGCCGGAGCGGTCGAGTTCTGGACCGAC
CGGCTCGGGTTCTCCCGGGACTTCGTGGAGGACGACTTCGCCGGTGTGGTCCGGGACGACGTGACCCTGT
TCATCAGCGCGGTCCAGGACCAGGTGGTGCCGGACAACACCCTGGCCTGGGTGTGGGTGCGCGGCCTGGA
CGAGCTGTACGCCGAGTGGTCGGAGGTCGTGTCCACGAACTTCCGGGACGCCTCCGGGCCGGCCATGACC
GAGATCGGCGAGCAGCCGTGGGGGCGGGAGTTCGCCCTGCGCGACCCGGCCGGCAACTGCGTGCACTTCG
TGGCCGAGGAGCAGGACTGACACGTGCTACGAGATTTCGATTCCACCGCCGCCTTCTATGAAAGGTTGGG
CTTCGGAATCGTTTTCCGGGACGCCGGCTGGATGATCCTCCAGCGCGGGGATCTCATGCTGGAGTTCTTC
GCCCACCCCAACTTGTTTATTGCAGCTTATAATGGTTACAAATAAAGCAATAGCATCACAAATTTCACAA
ATAAAGCATTTTTTTCACTGCATTCTAGTTGTGGTTTGTCCAAACTCATCAATGTATCTTATCATGTCTG
TATACCGTCGACCTCTAGCTAGAGCTTGGCGTAATCATGGTCATAGCTGTTTCCTGTGTGAAATTGTTAT
CCGCTCACAATTCCACACAACATACGAGCCGGAAGCATAAAGTGTAAAGCCTGGGGTGCCTAATGAGTGA
GCTAACTCACATTAATTGCGTTGCGCTCACTGCCCGCTTTCCAGTCGGGAAACCTGTCGTGCCAGCTGCA
TTAATGAATCGGCCAACGCGCGGGGAGAGGCGGTTTGCGTATTGGGCGCTCTTCCGCTTCCTCGCTCACT
GACTCGCTGCGCTCGGTCGTTCGGCTGCGGCGAGCGGTATCAGCTCACTCAAAGGCGGTAATACGGTTAT
CCACAGAATCAGGGGATAACGCAGGAAAGAACATGTGAGCAAAAGGCCAGCAAAAGGCCAGGAACCGTAA
AAAGGCCGCGTTGCTGGCGTTTTTCCATAGGCTCCGCCCCCCTGACGAGCATCACAAAAATCGACGCTCA
AGTCAGAGGTGGCGAAACCCGACAGGACTATAAAGATACCAGGCGTTTCCCCCTGGAAGCTCCCTCGTGC
GCTCTCCTGTTCCGACCCTGCCGCTTACCGGATACCTGTCCGCCTTTCTCCCTTCGGGAAGCGTGGCGCT
TTCTCATAGCTCACGCTGTAGGTATCTCAGTTCGGTGTAGGTCGTTCGCTCCAAGCTGGGCTGTGTGCAC
GAACCCCCCGTTCAGCCCGACCGCTGCGCCTTATCCGGTAACTATCGTCTTGAGTCCAACCCGGTAAGAC
ACGACTTATCGCCACTGGCAGCAGCCACTGGTAACAGGATTAGCAGAGCGAGGTATGTAGGCGGTGCTAC
AGAGTTCTTGAAGTGGTGGCCTAACTACGGCTACACTAGAAGAACAGTATTTGGTATCTGCGCTCTGCTG
AAGCCAGTTACCTTCGGAAAAAGAGTTGGTAGCTCTTGATCCGGCAAACAAACCACCGCTGGTAGCGGTG
GTTTTTTTGTTTGCAAGCAGCAGATTACGCGCAGAAAAAAAGGATCTCAAGAAGATCCTTTGATCTTTTC
TACGGGGTCTGACGCTCAGTGGAACGAAAACTCACGTTAAGGGATTTTGGTCATGAGATTATCAAAAAGG
ATCTTCACCTAGATCCTTTTAAATTAAAAATGAAGTTTTAAATCAATCTAAAGTATATATGAGTAAACTT
GGTCTGACAGTTACCAATGCTTAATCAGTGAGGCACCTATCTCAGCGATCTGTCTATTTCGTTCATCCAT
AGTTGCCTGACTCCCCGTCGTGTAGATAACTACGATACGGGAGGGCTTACCATCTGGCCCCAGTGCTGCA
ATGATACCGCGAGACCCACGCTCACCGGCTCCAGATTTATCAGCAATAAACCAGCCAGCCGGAAGGGCCG
AGCGCAGAAGTGGTCCTGCAACTTTATCCGCCTCCATCCAGTCTATTAATTGTTGCCGGGAAGCTAGAGT
AAGTAGTTCGCCAGTTAATAGTTTGCGCAACGTTGTTGCCATTGCTACAGGCATCGTGGTGTCACGCTCG
TCGTTTGGTATGGCTTCATTCAGCTCCGGTTCCCAACGATCAAGGCGAGTTACATGATCCCCCATGTTGT
GCAAAAAAGCGGTTAGCTCCTTCGGTCCTCCGATCGTTGTCAGAAGTAAGTTGGCCGCAGTGTTATCACT
CATGGTTATGGCAGCACTGCATAATTCTCTTACTGTCATGCCATCCGTAAGATGCTTTTCTGTGACTGGT
GAGTACTCAACCAAGTCATTCTGAGAATAGTGTATGCGGCGACCGAGTTGCTCTTGCCCGGCGTCAATAC
GGGATAATACCGCGCCACATAGCAGAACTTTAAAAGTGCTCATCATTGGAAAACGTTCTTCGGGGCGAAA
ACTCTCAAGGATCTTACCGCTGTTGAGATCCAGTTCGATGTAACCCACTCGTGCACCCAACTGATCTTCA
GCATCTTTTACTTTCACCAGCGTTTCTGGGTGAGCAAAAACAGGAAGGCAAAATGCCGCAAAAAAGGGAA
TAAGGGCGACACGGAAATGTTGAATACTCATACTCTTCCTTTTTCAATATTATTGAAGCATTTATCAGGG
TTATTGTCTCATGAGCGGATACATATTTGAATGTATTTAGAAAAATAAACAAATAGGGGTTCCGCGCACA
TTTCCCCGAAAAGTGCCACCTGACGTCGACGGATCGGGAGATCTCCCGATCCCCTATGGTGCACTCTCAG
TACAATCTGCTCTGATGCCGCATAGTTAAGCCAGTATCTGCTCCCTGCTTGTGTGTTGGAGGTCGCTGAG
TAGTGCGCGAGCAAAATTTAAGCTACAACAAGGCAAGGCTTGACCGACAATTGCATGAAGAATCTGCTT
Features (pLannotate 1.2.2; 31 found; start..end, strand, type, name):
     53..432     +  enhancer       CMV enhancer: human cytomegalovirus immediate early enhancer
    433..632     +  promoter       CMV promoter: human cytomegalovirus (CMV) immediate early promoter
    650..830     +  LTR            5' LTR (truncated): truncated 5' long terminal repeat (LTR) from HIV-1
    877..1002    +  misc_feature   HIV-1 Ψ: packaging signal of human immunodeficiency virus type 1
    986..1349    +  CDS            HIV-1 gag (fragment): gag protein from human immunodeficiency virus 1; gag
   1495..1728    +  misc_feature   RRE: The Rev response element (RRE) of HIV-1 allows for Rev-dependent mRNA export from the nucleus to the cytoplasm.
   2105..2205    +  CDS            Rev (fragment): human immunodeficiency virus 1 (HIV-1) Rev protein; rev; enhances nuclear export of unspliced and incompletely spliced viral mRNAs
   2255..2372    +  misc_feature   cPPT/CTS: central polypurine tract and central termination sequence of HIV-1
   2429..2672    +  protein_bind   tetracycline response element (fragment): contains seven copies of the tetracycline operator tetO tetracycline repressor TetR
   2690..2728    +  promoter       minimal CMV promoter: human cytomegalovirus (CMV) immediate early promoter
   2838..3806    +  CDS            Olig2: OLIG2_MOUSE - Experimental evidence at protein level: Swiss-Prot protein existence level 1. Required for oligodendrocyte and motor neuron specification in the spinal cord, as well as for the development of somatic motor neurons in the hindbrain (PubMed:11955448, PubMed:12121626, PubMed:16908628). Functions together with ZNF488 to promote oligodendrocyte differentiation (PubMed:16908628). Cooperates with OLIG1 to establish the pMN domain of the embryonic neural tube (PubMed:11955448, PubMed:12121626). Antagonist of V2 interneuron and of NKX2-2-induced V3 interneuron development (PubMed:11955448
   3810..3834    +  misc_feature   MCS (fragment): pBluescript multiple cloning site
   3834..4422    +  misc_feature   WPRE: woodchuck hepatitis virus posttranscriptional regulatory element
   4359..4940    +  CDS            nef (fragment): NEF_HV1H2 - Experimental evidence at protein level: Swiss-Prot protein existence level 1. Extracellular Nef protein targets CD4(+) T-lymphocytes for apoptosis by interacting with CXCR4 surface receptors. From Human immunodeficiency virus type 1 group M subtype B (isolate HXB2) (HIV-1).
   4947..5127    +  LTR            5' LTR (truncated): truncated 5' long terminal repeat (LTR) from HIV-1
   5159..5383    +  polyA_signal   bGH poly(A) signal: bovine growth hormone polyadenylation signal
   5387..5408    +  promoter       SV40 promoter (fragment): SV40 enhancer and early promoter
   5429..5857    +  rep_origin     f1 ori (sequence partly withheld): f1 bacteriophage origin of replication; arrow indicates direction of (+) strand synthesis
   5871..6200    +  promoter       SV40 promoter: SV40 enhancer and early promoter
   6248..6295    +  promoter       EM7 promoter: synthetic bacterial promoter&nbsp
   6314..6688    +  CDS            BleoR: antibiotic-binding protein; Sh ble from Streptoalloteichus hindustanus; confers resistance to bleomycin, phleomycin, and Zeocin™
   6698..6823    +  CDS            ble (fragment): BLE_KLEPN - Experimental evidence at protein level: Swiss-Prot protein existence level 1. Binding protein with a strong affinity to the bleomycin family of antibiotics. Binds to CL990; an antimitotic-antibiotic compound. From Klebsiella pneumoniae.
   6818..6939    +  polyA_signal   SV40 poly(A) signal: SV40 polyadenylation signal
   7012..7028    -  protein_bind   lac operator: The lac repressor binds to the lac operator to inhibit transcription in E. coli. This inhibition can be relieved by adding lactose or isopropyl-β-D-thiogalactopyranoside (IPTG). lac repressor encoded by lacI
   7036..7066    -  promoter       lac promoter: promoter for the E. coli lac operon
   7081..7102    -  protein_bind   CAP binding site: CAP binding activates transcription in the presence of cAMP. E. coli catabolite activator protein
   7115..7207    -  CDS            lacI (fragment): lac repressor; lacI; The lac repressor binds to the lac operator to inhibit transcription in E. coli. This inhibition can be relieved by adding lactose or isopropyl-β-D-thiogalactopyranoside (IPTG).
   7390..7978    -  rep_origin     ori: high-copy-number ColE1/pMB1/pBR322/pUC origin of replication
   8149..9009    -  CDS            AmpR: β-lactamase; bla; confers resistance to ampicillin, carbenicillin, and related antibiotics
   9010..9114    -  promoter       AmpR promoter: bla
   9173..9225    -  misc_feature   bom (fragment): basis of mobility region from pBR322
