[The description below was written by a language model from this plasmid's Addgene catalogue record and pLannotate feature annotations shown in this document.]
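Description:
Tet-O-FUW-Olig2 is a doxycycline-inducible HIV-1–based lentiviral transfer plasmid carrying the mouse Olig2 coding sequence in the Tet-O-FUW backbone. It is propagated in E. coli through a high-copy ColE1/pUC-type origin with ampicillin resistance, and an f1 origin is also present. Outside the viral region, the backbone carries an SV40/EM7-driven bleomycin/Zeocin resistance cassette with an SV40 poly(A) signal. Because this cassette lies beyond the 3′ LTR, it would not be packaged into virus. The sequenced record is about 9.3 kb, consistent with the stated backbone plus a roughly 1 kb insert.

Genomic RNA for packaging is transcribed from a CMV enhancer/promoter fused to a truncated 5′ LTR, an arrangement typical of Tat-independent lentiviral vectors. It is followed by the Ψ packaging signal with a partial gag fragment, the Rev response element for nuclear export, and the cPPT/CTS, which aids nuclear import in non-dividing cells. The internal expression cassette consists of a tetracycline response element with tetO repeats joined to a minimal CMV promoter, driving untagged Olig2, which was cloned between EcoRI sites. A WPRE downstream enhances transcript stability and expression. The cassette ends at a truncated 3′ LTR followed by a bGH polyadenylation signal. Expression requires a tetracycline-controlled transactivator supplied separately, since none is encoded here.

Olig2 is a bHLH transcription factor involved in oligodendrocyte and motor neuron specification. The associated work concerns direct conversion of fibroblasts into functional neurons by defined factors, so this construct serves to deliver inducible Olig2 as a candidate reprogramming factor in transduced mammalian cells.
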