Addgene plasmid #30131: Tet-O-FUW-Olig2
Depositing lab: Marius Wernig. Depositing organization: Stanford University. Publication: Direct conversion of fibroblasts to functional neurons by defined factors. Vierbuchen T, Ostermeier A, Pang ZP, Kokubu Y, Sudhof TC, Wernig M. Nature. 2010 Feb 25. 463(7284):1035-41. 10.1038/nature08797 PubMed 20107439.
Backbone
  Vector backbone: Tet-O-FUW
  Backbone size w/o insert (bp): 8373
  Vector type: Mammalian Expression, Lentiviral
Growth in bacteria
  Bacterial resistance: Ampicillin, 100 μg/mL
  Growth temperature: 37°C
  Growth strain: Stbl3
  Copy number: High Copy
Gene/Insert
  Gene/Insert name: Olig2
  Species: M. musculus (mouse)
  Insert size (bp): 972
  Entrez Gene: Olig2 (a.k.a. Bhlhb1, Olg-2, Oligo2, RK17, bHLHe19)
  Cloning method: Restriction Enzyme; 5′ cloning site EcoR1 (not destroyed); 3′ cloning site EcoR1 (not destroyed)
  Sequencing primers: 5′ LNCX; 3′ WPRE-R
Terms and licenses: Academic/Nonprofit Terms; Industry Terms: Not Available to Industry
How to cite: Tet-O-FUW-Olig2 was a gift from Marius Wernig (Addgene plasmid # 30131 ; http://n2t.net/addgene:30131 ; RRID:Addgene_30131)
