>Addgene plasmid #30131 | Tet-O-FUW-Olig2 | addgene partial sequence | sequence record 35180 | 30131 with WPRE-R
AATTTTGTAATCCAGAGGTTGATTATCGATAAGCTTGATATCGAATTCTCACTTGGCGTCGGAGGTGAGG
CGCGGCAAGGTGCCGGCGCCCATAGCCGACACGTGGTGGTGCGGCGGCGGCACCTGGCACATGCTGCAGG
GGCACGGCATGCCGCCCCAGTGCTGGAAGCCACCGCTGCCACCGCTGCCTCCACCCCCGCCTCCGAGAGG
GGCGGCTGCGGCTGCCGACGGTGACTTGAGCAGGCCGTGCGGAGGCCGGATGGATCCGACCGAGGACAGC
CCGGAGCCCGGTAGAGAGGCGCTGGACACCGCTGCGGCGGCGGCGGCTGCGGCGGCGGCGGCGGCTGCGG
GAGGGAGGATGGGGTGGTGCACGGCCGGGTGGTGCGCGGCGTGCGCGGCGGCCGCGGGGTGCGCCGTGGC
GGTGGGTAGAGGCGCCGAGTGTGCCAGCCCGCCACAGGCCGATGGGTGGAAGCCGGCGTGGTGACCCCCG
TAGATCTCGCTCACCAGTCGCTTCATCTCCTCCAGCGAGTTGGTGAGCATGAGGATGTAGTTTCGCGCCA
GCAGCAGCGTGGCGATCTTGGAGAGCTTGCGCACCGACGGCCCGTGCGCGTAAGGCATGACCTCCCGCAG
GCCGTCCATGGCGATGTTGAGGTCGTGCATGCGCTTGCGTTCGCGGCTGTTGATCTTCAGGCGCAGCTGC
TGCAGCTCGGG
